>Addgene plasmid #115011 | AT1G67510 X006_pECIA2 | addgene full sequence | sequence record 296823 | Addgene NGS Result
GTAAAACGACGGCCAGTGAATTAATTCGTTGCAGGACAGGATGTGGTGCCCGATGTGACTAGCTCTTTGC
TGCAGGCCGTCCTATCCTCTGGTTCCGATAAGAGACCCAGAACTCCGGCCCCCCACCGCCCACCGCCACC
CCCATACATATGTGGTACGCAAGTAAGAGTGCCTGCGCATGCCCCATGTGCCCCACCAAGAGCTTTGCAT
CCCATACAAGTCCCCAAAGTGGAGAACCGAACCAATTCTTCGCGGGCAGAACAAAAGCTTCTGCACACGT
CTCCACTCGAATTTGGAGCCGGCCGGCGTGTGCAAAAGAGGTGAATCGAACGAAAGACCCGTGTGTAAAG
CCGCGTTTCCAAAATGTATAAAACCGAGAGCATCTGGCCAATGTGCATCAGTTGTGGTCAGCAGCAAAAT
CAAGTGAATCATCTCAGTGCAACTAAAGGGGGGATCCGATCTCAATATGAAGTTATGCATATTACTGGCC
GTCGTGGCCTTTGTTGGCCTCTCGCTCGGGTCCCCCGACGGTATCGCTTTACTCTCACTCAAATCCGCCG
TCGATCACTCCTCCTCCTCCGCTTTCTCCGATTGGAACGATAACGACACCGATCCTTGTCATTGGTCCGG
AATCTCCTGTATGAACATCTCAGACTCTTCTACCTCTCGCGTCGTTGGAATTTCCCTCGCCGGAAAACAT
CTCCGTGGCTACATCCCCTCAGAGCTTGGCTCACTTATTTACCTCCGTCGTCTTAACCTCCACAACAACG
AACTTTACGGTTCAATTCCTACTCAATTATTCAACGCGACGTCGCTTCATAGTATCTTCTTATACGGTAA
CAATCTCTCCGGTACTCTTCCTCCTTCGATCTGTAAACTCCCAAAGCTTCAGAATCTCGATTTGTCTATG
AATTCGCTCTCTGGAACTCTTTCACCGGATCTCAACAAGTGTAAACAGCTTCAACGGTTGATCCTCTCCG
CTAACAACTTTTCCGGTGAGATTCCTGGTGATATCTGGCCGGAATTGACTAATTTAGCTCAGCTTGATCT
CTCTGCTAACGAATTTTCCGGCGAAATCCCTAAGGATATCGGAGAGCTTAAGTCTCTCTCTGGTACTTTG
AATCTCTCCTTTAACCATTTATCCGGCCAAATCCCTAATTCCTTAGGAAATCTACCGGTGACAGTCTCTC
TTGATCTCCGGAACAACGATTTCTCCGGCGAGATTCCTCAATCTGGTTCGTTCTCTAACCAGGGGCCAAC
CGCATTTCTCAATAATCCGAAACTGTGTGGTTTCCCTCTCCAGAAAACTTGTAAAGACACTGATGAGAAC
TCTCCGGGGACTCGAAAGTCGCCCGAGAATAATGCGGATTCTAGAAGAGGGTTAAGTCTGGAGGTGCTGT
TCCAGGGACCAGGGAGCGACAAAACTCACACATGCCCACCGTGCCCAGCACCTGAACTCCTGGGGGGACC
GTCAGTCTTCCTCTTCCCCCCAAAACCCAAGGACACCCTCATGATCTCCCGGACCCCTGAGGTCACATGC
GTGGTGGTGGACGTGAGCCACGAAGACCCTGAGGTCAAGTTCAACTGGTACGTGGACGGCGTGGAGGTGC
ATAATGCCAAGACAAAGCCGCGGGAGGAGCAGTACAACAGCACGTACCGTGTGGTCAGCGTCCTCACCGT
CCTGCACCAGGACTGGCTGAATGGCAAGGAGTACAAGTGCAAGGTCTCCAACAAAGCCCTCCCAGCCCCC
ATCGAGAAAACCATCTCCAAAGCCAAAGGGCAGCCCCGAGAACCACAGGTGTACACCCTGCCCCCATCCC
GGGAGGAGATGACCAAGAACCAGGTCAGCCTGACCTGCCTGGTCAAAGGCTTCTATCCCAGCGACATCGC
CGTGGAGTGGGAGAGCAATGGGCAGCCGGAGAACAACTACAAGACCACGCCTCCCGTGCTGGACTCCGAC
GGCTCCTTCTTCCTCTACAGCAAGCTCACCGTGGACAAGAGCAGGTGGCAGCAGGGGAACGTCTTCTCAT
GCTCCGTGATGCATGAGGGTCTGCACAACCACTACACGCAGAAGAGCCTCTCCCTGTCTCCGGGTAAATC
TAGAGGGCCCTTCGAAGGTAAGCCTATCCCTAACCCTCTCCTCGGTCTCGATTCTACGCGTACCGGTCAT
CATCACCATCACCATTGAGTTTAAACCCGCTGATCAGCCTCGACTGTGCCTTCTAAGGCCTGAGCTCGCT
GATCAGCCTCGATCGAGGATCCAGACATGATAAGATACATTGATGAGTTTGGACAAACCACAACTAGAAT
GCAGTGAAAAAAATGCTTTATTTGTGAAATTTGTGATGCTATTGCTTTATTTGTAACCATTATAAGCTGC
AATAAACAAGTTAACAACAACAATTGCATTCATTTTATGTTTCAGGTTCAGGGGGAGGTGTGGGAGGTTT
TTTAAAGCAAGTAAAACCTCTACAAATGTGGTATGGCTGATTATGATCAGTCGACCTGCAGGCATGCAAG
CTTGGCGTAATCATGGTCATAGCTGTTTCCTGTGTGAAATTGTTATCCGCTCACAATTCCACACAACATA
CGAGCCGGAAGCATAAAGTGTAAAGCCTGGGGTGCCTAATGAGTGAGCTAACTCACATTAATTGCGTTGC
GCTCACTGCCCGCTTTCCAGTCGGGAAACCTGTCGTGCCAGCTGCATTAATGAATCGGCCAACGCGCGGG
GAGAGGCGGTTTGCGTATTGGGCGCTCTTCCGCTTCCTCGCTCACTGACTCGCTGCGCTCGGTCGTTCGG
CTGCGGCGAGCGGTATCAGCTCACTCAAAGGCGGTAATACGGTTATCCACAGAATCAGGGGATAACGCAG
GAAAGAACATGTGAGCAAAAGGCCAGCAAAAGGCCAGGAACCGTAAAAAGGCCGCGTTGCTGGCGTTTTT
CCATAGGCTCCGCCCCCCTGACGAGCATCACAAAAATCGACGCTCAAGTCAGAGGTGGCGAAACCCGACA
GGACTATAAAGATACCAGGCGTTTCCCCCTGGAAGCTCCCTCGTGCGCTCTCCTGTTCCGACCCTGCCGC
TTACCGGATACCTGTCCGCCTTTCTCCCTTCGGGAAGCGTGGCGCTTTCTCATAGCTCACGCTGTAGGTA
TCTCAGTTCGGTGTAGGTCGTTCGCTCCAAGCTGGGCTGTGTGCACGAACCCCCCGTTCAGCCCGACCGC
TGCGCCTTATCCGGTAACTATCGTCTTGAGTCCAACCCGGTAAGACACGACTTATCGCCACTGGCAGCAG
CCACTGGTAACAGGATTAGCAGAGCGAGGTATGTAGGCGGTGCTACAGAGTTCTTGAAGTGGTGGCCTAA
CTACGGCTACACTAGAAGAACAGTATTTGGTATCTGCGCTCTGCTGAAGCCAGTTACCTTCGGAAAAAGA
GTTGGTAGCTCTTGATCCGGCAAACAAACCACCGCTGGTAGCGGTGGTTTTTTTGTTTGCAAGCAGCAGA
TTACGCGCAGAAAAAAAGGATCTCAAGAAGATCCTTTGATCTTTTCTACGGGGTCTGACGCTCAGTGGAA
CGAAAACTCACGTTAAGGGATTTTGGTCATGAGATTATCAAAAAGGATCTTCACCTAGATCCTTTTAAAT
TAAAAATGAAGTTTTAAATCAATCTAAAGTATATATGAGTAAACTTGGTCTGACAGTTACCAATGCTTAA
TCAGTGAGGCACCTATCTCAGCGATCTGTCTATTTCGTTCATCCATAGTTGCCTGACTCCCCGTCGTGTA
GATAACTACGATACGGGAGGGCTTACCATCTGGCCCCAGTGCTGCAATGATACCGCGAGACCCACGCTCA
CCGGCTCCAGATTTATCAGCAATAAACCAGCCAGCCGGAAGGGCCGAGCGCAGAAGTGGTCCTGCAACTT
TATCCGCCTCCATCCAGTCTATTAATTGTTGCCGGGAAGCTAGAGTAAGTAGTTCGCCAGTTAATAGTTT
GCGCAACGTTGTTGCCATTGCTACAGGCATCGTGGTGTCACGCTCGTCGTTTGGTATGGCTTCATTCAGC
TCCGGTTCCCAACGATCAAGGCGAGTTACATGATCCCCCATGTTGTGCAAAAAAGCGGTTAGCTCCTTCG
GTCCTCCGATCGTTGTCAGAAGTAAGTTGGCCGCAGTGTTATCACTCATGGTTATGGCAGCACTGCATAA
TTCTCTTACTGTCATGCCATCCGTAAGATGCTTTTCTGTGACTGGTGAGTACTCAACCAAGTCATTCTGA
GAATAGTGTATGCGGCGACCGAGTTGCTCTTGCCCGGCGTCAATACGGGATAATACCGCGCCACATAGCA
GAACTTTAAAAGTGCTCATCATTGGAAAACGTTCTTCGGGGCGAAAACTCTCAAGGATCTTACCGCTGTT
GAGATCCAGTTCGATGTAACCCACTCGTGCACCCAACTGATCTTCAGCATCTTTTACTTTCACCAGCGTT
TCTGGGTGAGCAAAAACAGGAAGGCAAAATGCCGCAAAAAAGGGAATAAGGGCGACACGGAAATGTTGAA
TACTCATACTCTTCCTTTTTCAATATTATTGAAGCATTTATCAGGGTTATTGTCTCATGAGCGGATACAT
ATTTGAATGTATTTAGAAAAATAAACAAATAGGGGTTCCGCGCACATTTCCCCGAAAAGTGCCACCTGAC
GTCTAAGAAACCATTATTATCATGACATTAACCTATAAAAATAGGCGTATCACGAGGCCCTTTCGTCTCG
CGCGTTTCGGTGATGACGGTGAAAACCTCTGACACATGCAGCTCCCGGAGACGGTCACAGCTTGTCTGTA
AGCGGATGCCGGGAGCAGACAAGCCCGTCAGGGCGCGTCAGCGGGTGTTGGCGGGTGTCGGGGCTGGCTT
AACTATGCGGCATCAGAGCAGATTGTACTGAGAGTGCACCATATGCGGTGTGAAATACCGCACAGATGCG
TAAGGAGAAAATACCGCATCAGGCGCCATTCGCCATTCAGGCTGCGCAACTGTTGGGAAGGGCGATCGGT
GCGGGCCTCTTCGCTATTACGCCAGCTGGCGAAAGGGGGATGTGCTGCAAGGCGATTAAGTTGGGTAACG
CCAGGGTTTTCCCAGTCACGACGTT
Features (pLannotate 1.2.2; 17 found; start..end, strand, type, name):
     23..449     +  promoter       MT promoter: Drosophila metallothionein promoter
    467..520     +  sig_peptide    BiP signal sequence: Drosophila BiP signal sequence
   1418..2098    +  CDS            IGHG1 (fragment): IGHG1_HUMAN - Experimental evidence at protein level: Swiss-Prot protein existence level 1. Constant region of immunoglobulin heavy chains. Immunoglobulins, also known as antibodies, are membrane-bound or secreted glycoproteins produced by B lymphocytes. In the recognition phase of humoral immunity, the membrane-bound immunoglobulins serve as receptors which, upon binding of a specific antigen, trigger the clonal expansion and differentiation of B lymphocytes into immunoglobulins- secreting plasma cells. Secreted immunoglobulins mediate the effector phase of humoral immunity, which results in
   2117..2158    +  CDS            V5 tag: epitope tag from simian virus 5
   2258..2392    -  polyA_signal   SV40 poly(A) signal: SV40 polyadenylation signal
   2415..2499    -  CDS            large T antigen (fragment): large T antigen from SV40 (simian virus 40)
   2499..2523    +  misc_feature   MCS (fragment): pUC18/19 multiple cloning site
   2560..2576    -  protein_bind   lac operator: The lac repressor binds to the lac operator to inhibit transcription in E. coli. This inhibition can be relieved by adding lactose or isopropyl-β-D-thiogalactopyranoside (IPTG). lac repressor encoded by lacI
   2584..2614    -  promoter       lac promoter: promoter for the E. coli lac operon
   2629..2650    -  protein_bind   CAP binding site: CAP binding activates transcription in the presence of cAMP. E. coli catabolite activator protein
   2663..2755    -  CDS            lacI (fragment): lac repressor; lacI; The lac repressor binds to the lac operator to inhibit transcription in E. coli. This inhibition can be relieved by adding lactose or isopropyl-β-D-thiogalactopyranoside (IPTG).
   2938..3526    -  rep_origin     ori: high-copy-number ColE1/pMB1/pBR322/pUC origin of replication
   3697..4557    -  CDS            AmpR: β-lactamase; bla; confers resistance to ampicillin, carbenicillin, and related antibiotics
   4558..4662    -  promoter       AmpR promoter: bla
   4757..4792    +  CDS            rop (fragment): Rop protein, which maintains plasmids at low copy number; rop
   4894..4993    +  misc_feature   bom (fragment): basis of mobility region from pBR322
   4999..21      -  CDS            lacZα (fragment) (across the origin): LacZα fragment of β-galactosidase; lacZ fragment
