[The description below was written by a language model from this plasmid's Addgene catalogue record and pLannotate feature annotations shown in this document.]
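Description:
AT1G67510 X006_pECIA2 is an insect-cell expression plasmid built on the pECIA2 backbone and designed to produce a secreted, tagged "bait" protein in Drosophila cell culture. It is a 5,135 nt plasmid propagated in E. coli through a high-copy ColE1/pUC-type origin and selected with ampicillin via the β-lactamase gene. The feature table also picks up remnants of the pUC/pBR322 lineage (lac promoter and operator, fragments of lacZα, lacI, rop and bom), which are cloning-vector leftovers rather than functional parts of the payload.

The expression cassette is driven by the Drosophila metallothionein promoter, so transcription is switched on by adding copper sulfate. Immediately downstream lies the Drosophila BiP signal sequence, which routes the product into the secretory pathway. The insert, introduced by ligation-independent cloning, is the extracellular domain of the Arabidopsis thaliana leucine-rich repeat receptor kinase encoded by AT1G67510. It occupies the unannotated interval between the signal peptide and the downstream tags. It is fused at its C terminus to a human IgG1 heavy-chain constant region fragment (Fc), followed by a V5 epitope and, according to the catalogue entry, a hexahistidine tag, which the automated annotation does not list separately. An SV40 polyadenylation signal is annotated downstream of the cassette, although on the opposite strand.

The record states that this bait vector is meant to be used with the matching prey vector, AT1G67510 X006_pECIA14. It comes from a study mapping the network of interactions among the extracellular domains of Arabidopsis LRR receptor kinases, where secreted ectodomains are tested against one another. The Fc, V5 and His tags provide handles for capturing, detecting and purifying the secreted protein.
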