Addgene plasmid #115011: AT1G67510 X006_pECIA2
Purpose: Bait vector AT1G67510 X006_pECIA2 should be used with prey vector AT1G67510 X006_pECIA14.
Depositing lab: Youssef Belkhadir. Depositing organization: Gregor Mendel Institute of Molecular Plant Biology. Publication: An extracellular network of Arabidopsis leucine-rich repeat receptor kinases. Smakowska-Luzan E, Mott GA, Parys K, Stegmann M, Howton TC, Layeghifard M, Neuhold J, Lehner A, Kong J, Grunwald K, Weinberger N, Satbhai SB, Mayer D, Busch W, Madalinski M, Stolt-Bergner P, Provart NJ, Mukhtar MS, Zipfel C, Desveaux D, Guttman DS, Belkhadir Y. Nature. 2018 Jan 18;553(7688):342-346. doi: 10.1038/nature25184. Epub 2018 Jan 10. PubMed 29320478.
Backbone
  Vector backbone: pECIA2
  Backbone manufacturer: Chris Garcia (Addgene plasmid # 47032)
  Vector type: Insect Expression
Growth in bacteria
  Bacterial resistance: Ampicillin, 100 μg/mL
  Growth temperature: 37°C
  Growth strain: DH5alpha
  Copy number: High Copy
Gene/Insert
  Gene/Insert name: AT1G67510
  Species: A. thaliana (mustard weed)
  Entrez Gene: AT1G67510 (a.k.a. AT1G67510, T1F15.2, T1F15_2)
  Promoter: Metallothionein (Copper-Inducible)
  Tag / fusion protein: Fc, V5 and hexahistidine tags (C terminal on backbone)
  Cloning method: Ligation Independent Cloning
Terms and licenses: Academic/Nonprofit Terms; Industry Terms: Not Available to Industry
Depositor comments: Plasmid for secreted expression in Drosophila cell culture by induction via CuSO4. Insert is an extracellular domain of indicated LRR-RK, C-terminally tagged with Fc, V5 and hexahistidine tags. Insert Protein Sequence: SPDGIALLSLKSAVDHSSSSAFSDWNDNDTDPCHWSGISCMNISDSSTSRVVGISLAGKHLRGYIPSELGSLIYLRRLNLHNNELYGSIPTQLFNATSLHSIFLYGNNLSGTLPPSICKLPKLQNLDLSMNSLSGTLSPDLNKCKQLQRLILSANNFSGEIPGDIWPELTNLAQLDLSANEFSGEIPKDIGELKSLSGTLNLSFNHLSGQIPNSLGNLPVTVSLDLRNNDFSGEIPQSGSFSNQGPTAFLNNPKLCGFPLQKTCKDTDENSPGTRKSPENNADSRRGLS
How to cite: AT1G67510 X006_pECIA2 was a gift from Youssef Belkhadir (Addgene plasmid # 115011 ; http://n2t.net/addgene:115011 ; RRID:Addgene_115011)
